Addgene plasmid #21093: CBP-HAT-GST
Depositing lab: Corey Largman. Depositing organization: San Francisco VA Health Care System. Publication: The HOX homeodomain proteins block CBP histone acetyltransferase activity. Shen WF, Krishnan K, Lawrence HJ, Largman C. Mol Cell Biol. 2001 Nov;21(21):7509-22 10.1128/MCB.21.21.7509-7522.2001 PubMed 11585930.
Backbone
  Vector backbone: pGEX-2T
  Backbone manufacturer: Amersham
  Backbone size w/o insert (bp): 4948
  Vector type: Bacterial Expression
Growth in bacteria
  Bacterial resistance: Ampicillin, 100 μg/mL
  Growth temperature: 37°C
  Growth strain: DH5alpha
  Copy number: Unknown
Gene/Insert
  Gene/Insert name: CBP
  Species: M. musculus (mouse)
  Insert size (bp): 2337
  Mutation: HAT domain: aa 1196-1718
  Entrez Gene: Crebbp (a.k.a. CBP, CBP/p300, KAT3A, p300/CBP)
  Tag / fusion protein: GST (N terminal on backbone)
  Cloning method: Restriction Enzyme
  Sequencing primers: 5′ pGEX-5; 3′ pGEX-3
Resource information
  A portion of this plasmid was derived from a plasmid made by: R. Goodman and T. Kouzarides
Terms and licenses: Academic/Nonprofit Terms; Industry Terms: Not Available to Industry
Depositor comments: The protein product of this clone exhibits good HAT activity on histone substrates.
How to cite: CBP-HAT-GST was a gift from Corey Largman (Addgene plasmid # 21093 ; http://n2t.net/addgene:21093 ; RRID:Addgene_21093)
