[The description below was written by a language model from this plasmid's Addgene catalogue record and pLannotate feature annotations shown in this document.]
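Description:
CBP-HAT-GST is a bacterial expression plasmid built on the pGEX-2T backbone for producing the histone acetyltransferase (HAT) domain of mouse CBP (Crebbp) as a glutathione S-transferase fusion in E. coli. It replicates from a ColE1/pMB1-type origin and is selected with ampicillin through the β-lactamase (AmpR) gene and its own promoter. The short RSF ori, bom and rop fragments, together with the lac promoter/lacZα segment, appear to be remnants of the pBR322-derived pGEX backbone rather than functional payload.

Expression is driven by the strong hybrid tac promoter followed by a lac operator. A plasmid-borne lacI gene supplies lac repressor, so transcription stays off until it is induced with IPTG. Downstream lies the Schistosoma japonicum GST coding sequence, which provides the N-terminal tag, followed closely on the same strand by the Crebbp fragment. The catalogue describes this fragment as amino acids 1196–1718, the HAT domain. The annotated Crebbp match spans about 1.57 kb, which fits a roughly 523-residue fragment. This is shorter than the listed insert size of 2337 bp, and the 6,515 nt sequenced plasmid is likewise smaller than backbone plus that insert would give. The annotation tool matched the fragment to the rat CBP entry, whereas the record gives the species as mouse.

The GST moiety allows affinity purification on glutathione resin and use in pull-down assays. The depositor notes that the purified product shows good HAT activity on histone substrates. The plasmid therefore suits in vitro acetylation assays, and the associated publication title indicates it was used in work on how HOX homeodomain proteins block CBP acetyltransferase activity.
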