Features (pLannotate 1.2.2; 18 found; start..end, strand, type, name):
      1..83      +  rep_origin     RSF ori (fragment): Plasmids containing the RSF 1030 origin of replication can be propagated in E. coli cells that contain additional plasmids with compatible origins.
     88..139     -  misc_feature   bom (fragment): basis of mobility region from pBR322
    146..223     +  promoter       lacI promoter: lacI
    224..1306    +  CDS            lacI: lac repressor; lacI; The lac repressor binds to the lac operator to inhibit transcription in E. coli. This inhibition can be relieved by adding lactose or isopropyl-β-D-thiogalactopyranoside (IPTG).
   1319..1340    +  protein_bind   CAP binding site: CAP binding activates transcription in the presence of cAMP. E. coli catabolite activator protein
   1355..1385    +  promoter       lac promoter: promoter for the E. coli lac operon
   1393..1409    +  protein_bind   lac operator: The lac repressor binds to the lac operator to inhibit transcription in E. coli. This inhibition can be relieved by adding lactose or isopropyl-β-D-thiogalactopyranoside (IPTG). lac repressor encoded by lacI
   1429..1602    +  CDS            lacZα: LacZα fragment of β-galactosidase; lacZ fragment
   1866..1982    -  CDS            yciV (fragment): RNAAM_ECOLI - Also known as trpH From Escherichia coli (strain K12).
   2058..2086    +  promoter       tac promoter: strong E. coli promoter; hybrid between the trp and lac UV5 promoters
   2094..2110    +  protein_bind   lac operator: The lac repressor binds to the lac operator to inhibit transcription in E. coli. This inhibition can be relieved by adding lactose or isopropyl-β-D-thiogalactopyranoside (IPTG). lac repressor encoded by lacI
   2133..2786    +  CDS            GST26_SCHJA: Experimental evidence at protein level: Swiss-Prot protein existence level 1. GST isoenzymes appear to play a central role in the parasite detoxification system. Other functions are also suspected including a role in increasing the solubility of haematin in the parasite gut. From Schistosoma japonicum (Blood fluke).
   2808..4376    +  CDS            Crebbp (fragment): CBP_RAT - Also known as Cbp. Experimental evidence at protein level: Swiss-Prot protein existence level 1. Acetylates histones, giving a specific tag for transcriptional activation (By similarity). Also acetylates non-histone proteins, like DDX21, FBL, IRF2, MAFG, NCOA3, POLR1E/PAF53 and FOXO1 (By similarity). Binds specifically to phosphorylated CREB and enhances its transcriptional activity toward cAMP-responsive genes. Acts as a coactivator of ALX1. Acts as a circadian transcriptional coactivator which enhances the activity of the circadian transcriptional activators: NPAS2-ARNTL/BMAL1 and
   4407..4446    +  CDS            rop (fragment): Rop protein, which maintains plasmids at low copy number; rop
   4548..4588    +  misc_feature   bom (fragment): basis of mobility region from pBR322
   4693..4797    +  promoter       AmpR promoter: bla
   4798..5658    +  CDS            AmpR: β-lactamase; bla; confers resistance to ampicillin, carbenicillin, and related antibiotics
   5829..6417    +  rep_origin     ori: high-copy-number ColE1/pMB1/pBR322/pUC origin of replication
>Addgene plasmid #21093 | CBP-HAT-GST | addgene full sequence | sequence record 266151 | Addgene NGS Result
TATTACCGCCTTTGAGTGAGCTGATACCGCTCGCCGCAGCCGAACGACCGAGCGCAGCGAGTCAGTGAGC
GAGGAAGCGGAAGAGCGCCTGATGCGGTATTTTCTCCTTACGCATCTGTGCGGTATTTCACACCGCATAA
ATTCCGACACCATCGAATGGCGCAAAACCTTTCGCGGTATGGCATGATAGCGCCCGGAAGAGAGTCAATT
CAGGGTGGTGAATGTGAAACCAGTAACGTTATACGATGTCGCAGAGTATGCCGGTGTCTCTTATCAGACC
GTTTCCCGCGTGGTGAACCAGGCCAGCCACGTTTCTGCGAAAACGCGGGAAAAAGTGGAAGCGGCGATGG
CGGAGCTGAATTACATTCCCAACCGCGTGGCACAACAACTGGCGGGCAAACAGTCGTTGCTGATTGGCGT
TGCCACCTCCAGTCTGGCCCTGCACGCGCCGTCGCAAATTGTCGCGGCGATTAAATCTCGCGCCGATCAA
CTGGGTGCCAGCGTGGTGGTGTCGATGGTAGAACGAAGCGGCGTCGAAGCCTGTAAAGCGGCGGTGCACA
ATCTTCTCGCGCAACGCGTCAGTGGGCTGATCATTAACTATCCGCTGGATGACCAGGATGCCATTGCTGT
GGAAGCTGCCTGCACTAATGTTCCGGCGTTATTTCTTGATGTCTCTGACCAGACACCCATCAACAGTATT
ATTTTCTCCCATGAAGACGGTACGCGACTGGGCGTGGAGCATCTGGTCGCATTGGGTCACCAGCAAATCG
CGCTGTTAGCGGGCCCATTAAGTTCTGTCTCGGCGCGTCTGCGTCTGGCTGGCTGGCATAAATATCTCAC
TCGCAATCAAATTCAGCCGATAGCGGAACGGGAAGGCGACTGGAGTGCCATGTCCGGTTTTCAACAAACC
ATGCAAATGCTGAATGAGGGCATCGTTCCCACTGCGATGCTGGTTGCCAACGATCAGATGGCGCTGGGCG
CAATGCGCGCCATTACCGAGTCCGGGCTGCGCGTTGGTGCGGATATCTCGGTAGTGGGATACGACGATAC
CGAAGACAGCTCATGTTATATCCCGCCGTTAACCACCATCAAACAGGATTTTCGCCTGCTGGGGCAAACC
AGCGTGGACCGCTTGCTGCAACTCTCTCAGGGCCAGGCGGTGAAGGGCAATCAGCTGTTGCCCGTCTCAC
TGGTGAAAAGAAAAACCACCCTGGCGCCCAATACGCAAACCGCCTCTCCCCGCGCGTTGGCCGATTCATT
AATGCAGCTGGCACGACAGGTTTCCCGACTGGAAAGCGGGCAGTGAGCGCAACGCAATTAATGTAAGTTA
GCTCACTCATTAGGCACCCCAGGCTTTACACTTTATGCTTCCGGCTCGTATGTTGTGTGGAATTGTGAGC
GGATAACAATTTCACACAGGAAACAGCTATGACCATGATTACGGATTCACTGGCCGTCGTTTTACAACGT
CGTGACTGGGAAAACCCTGGCGTTACCCAACTTAATCGCCTTGCAGCACATCCCCCTTTCGCCAGCTGGC
GTAATAGCGAAGAGGCCCGCACCGATCGCCCTTCCCAACAGTTGCGCAGCCTGAATGGCGAATGGCGCTT
TGCCTGGTTTCCGGCACCAGAAGCGGTGCCGGAAAGCTGGCTGGAGTGCGATCTTCCTGAGGCCGATACT
GTCGTCGTCCCCTCAAACTGGCAGATGCACGGTTACGATGCGCCCATCTACACCAACGTGACCTATCCCA
TTACGGTCAATCCGCCGTTTGTTCCCACGGAGAATCCGACGGGTTGTTACTCGCTCACATTTAATGTTGA
TGAAAGCTGGCTACAGGAAGGCCAGACGCGAATTATTTTTGATGGCGTTGGAATTAGCTTATCGACTGCA
CGGTGCACCAATGCTTCTGGCGTCAGGCAGCCATCGGAAGCTGTGGTATGGCTGTGCAGGTCGTAAATCA
CTGCATAATTCGTGTCGCTCAAGGCGCACTCCCGTTCTGGATAATGTTTTTTGCGCCGACATCATAACGG
TTCTGGCAAATATTCTGAAATGAGCTGTTGACAATTAATCATCGGCTCGTATAATGTGTGGAATTGTGAG
CGGATAACAATTTCACACAGGAAACAGTATTCATGTCCCCTATACTAGGTTATTGGAAAATTAAGGGCCT
TGTGCAACCCACTCGACTTCTTTTGGAATATCTTGAAGAAAAATATGAAGAGCATTTGTATGAGCGCGAT
GAAGGTGATAAATGGCGAAACAAAAAGTTTGAATTGGGTTTGGAGTTTCCCAATCTTCCTTATTATATTG
ATGGTGATGTTAAATTAACACAGTCTATGGCCATCATACGTTATATAGCTGACAAGCACAACATGTTGGG
TGGTTGTCCAAAAGAGCGTGCAGAGATTTCAATGCTTGAAGGAGCGGTTTTGGATATTAGATACGGTGTT
TCGAGAATTGCATATAGTAAAGACTTTGAAACTCTCAAAGTTGATTTTCTTAGCAAGCTACCTGAAATGC
TGAAAATGTTCGAAGATCGTTTATGTCATAAAACATATTTAAATGGTGATCATGTAACCCATCCTGACTT
CATGTTGTATGACGCTCTTGATGTTGTTTTATACATGGACCCAATGTGCCTGGATGCGTTCCCAAAATTA
GTTTGTTTTAAAAAACGTATTGAAGCTATCCCACAAATTGATAAGTACTTGAAATCCAGCAAGTATATAG
CATGGCCTTTGCAGGGCTGGCAAGCCACGTTTGGTGGTGGCGACCATCCTCCAAAATCGGATCTGGTTCC
GCGTGGATCCCTTGGATATTGCTGTGGACGAAAGTATGAGTTCTCCCCACAGACTTTGTGCTGTTACGGA
AAGCAGCTGTGTACAATTCCTCGTGATGCAGCCTACTACAGCTATCAGAATAGGTATCATTTCTGTGGGA
AGTGTTTCACAGAGATCCAGGGCGAGAATGTGACCCTGGGTGACGACCCTTCCCAACCTCAGACGACAAT
TTCCAAGGATCAATTTGAAAAGAAGAAAAATGATACCTTAGATCCTGAACCTTTTGTTGACTGCAAAGAG
TGTGGCCGGAAGATGCATCAGATTTGTGTTCTACACTATGACATCATTTGGCCTTCAGGTTTTGTGTGTG
ACAACTGTTTGAAGAAAACTGGCAGACCTCGGAAAGAAAACAAATTCAGTGCTAAGAGGCTGCAGACCAC
ACGATTGGGAAACCACTTAGAAGACAGAGTGAATAAGTTTTTGCGGCGCCAGAATCACCCTGAAGCTGGG
GAGGTTTTTGTCAGAGTGGTGGCCAGCTCAGACAAGACTGTGGAGGTCAAGCCGGGAATGAAGTCAAGGT
TTGTGGATTCTGGAGAGATGTCGGAATCTTTCCCATATCGTACCAAAGCACTCTTTGCTTTTGAGGAGAT
CGATGGAGTCGATGTGTGCTTTTTTGGGATGCATGTGCAAGAATACGGCTCTGATTGCCCCCCACCAAAT
ACAAGGCGTGTATACATATCTTATCTGGACAGTATTCATTTCTTCCGGCCCCGCTGCCTCCGGACAGCTG
TTTACCATGAGATCCTCATCGGATATCTCGAGTATGTGAAGAAATTGGGGTATGTGACAGGACATATTTG
GGCCTGTCCCCCAAGTGAAGGAGATGACTATATCTTTCATTGCCACCCCCCTGACCAGAAAATCCCCAAA
CCAAAACGACTACAGGAGTGGTACAAGAAGATGCTGGACAAGGCGTTTGCAGAGAGGATCATTAACGACT
ATAAGGACATCTTCAAACAAGCGAACGAAGACAGGCTCACGAGTGCCAAGGAGTTGCCCTATTTTGAAGG
AGATTTCTGGCCTAATGTGTTGGAAGAAAGCATTAAGGAACTAGAACAAGAAGAAGAAGAAAGGAAAAAA
GAAGAGAGTACTGCAGCGAGTGAGACTCCTGAGGGCAGTCAGGGTGACAGCAAAAATGCGAAGAAAAAGA
ACAACAAGAAGACCAACAAAAACAAAAGCAGCATTAGCCGCGCCAACAAGAAGAAGCCCAGCATGCCCAA
TGTTTCCAACGACCTGTCGCAGAAGCTGTATGCCACCATGGAGAAGCACAAGGAGGTATTCTTTGTGATT
CATCTGCATGCTGGGCCTGTTATCAGCACTCAGCCCCCCATCGTGGACCCTGATCCTCTGCTTAGCTGTG
ACCTCATGGATGGGCGAGATGCCTTCCTCACCCTGGCCAGAGACAAGCACTGGGAATTCTCTTCCTTACG
CCGCTCCAAATGGTCCACTCTGTGCATGCTGGTGGAGCTGCACACACAGGGCCAGGACCGCTTTGTTTAT
ACCTGCAATGAGTGCAAACACCATGTGGAAACACGCTGAGCGGCCGCATCGTGACTGACTGACGATCTGC
CTCGCGCGTTTCGGTGATGACGGTGAAAACCTCTGACACATGCAGCTCCCGGAGACGGTCACAGCTTGTC
TGTAAGCGGATGCCGGGAGCAGACAAGCCCGTCAGGGCGCGTCAGCGGGTGTTGGCGGGTGTCGGGGCGC
AGCCATGACCCAGTCACGTAGCGATAGCGGAGTGTATAATTCTTGAAGACGAAAGGGCCTCGTGATACGC
CTATTTTTATAGGTTAATGTCATGATAATAATGGTTTCTTAGACGTCAGGTGGCACTTTTCGGGGAAATG
TGCGCGGAACCCCTATTTGTTTATTTTTCTAAATACATTCAAATATGTATCCGCTCATGAGACAATAACC
CTGATAAATGCTTCAATAATATTGAAAAAGGAAGAGTATGAGTATTCAACATTTCCGTGTCGCCCTTATT
CCCTTTTTTGCGGCATTTTGCCTTCCTGTTTTTGCTCACCCAGAAACGCTGGTGAAAGTAAAAGATGCTG
AAGATCAGTTGGGTGCACGAGTGGGTTACATCGAACTGGATCTCAACAGCGGTAAGATCCTTGAGAGTTT
TCGCCCCGAAGAACGTTTTCCAATGATGAGCACTTTTAAAGTTCTGCTATGTGGCGCGGTATTATCCCGT
GTTGACGCCGGGCAAGAGCAACTCGGTCGCCGCATACACTATTCTCAGAATGACTTGGTTGAGTACTCAC
CAGTCACAGAAAAGCATCTTACGGATGGCATGACAGTAAGAGAATTATGCAGTGCTGCCATAACCATGAG
TGATAACACTGCGGCCAACTTACTTCTGACAACGATCGGAGGACCGAAGGAGCTAACCGCTTTTTTGCAC
AACATGGGGGATCATGTAACTCGCCTTGATCGTTGGGAACCGGAGCTGAATGAAGCCATACCAAACGACG
AGCGTGACACCACGATGCCTGCAGCAATGGCAACAACGTTGCGCAAACTATTAACTGGCGAACTACTTAC
TCTAGCTTCCCGGCAACAATTAATAGACTGGATGGAGGCGGATAAAGTTGCAGGACCACTTCTGCGCTCG
GCCCTTCCGGCTGGCTGGTTTATTGCTGATAAATCTGGAGCCGGTGAGCGTGGGTCTCGCGGTATCATTG
CAGCACTGGGGCCAGATGGTAAGCCCTCCCGTATCGTAGTTATCTACACGACGGGGAGTCAGGCAACTAT
GGATGAACGAAATAGACAGATCGCTGAGATAGGTGCCTCACTGATTAAGCATTGGTAACTGTCAGACCAA
GTTTACTCATATATACTTTAGATTGATTTAAAACTTCATTTTTAATTTAAAAGGATCTAGGTGAAGATCC
TTTTTGATAATCTCATGACCAAAATCCCTTAACGTGAGTTTTCGTTCCACTGAGCGTCAGACCCCGTAGA
AAAGATCAAAGGATCTTCTTGAGATCCTTTTTTTCTGCGCGTAATCTGCTGCTTGCAAACAAAAAAACCA
CCGCTACCAGCGGTGGTTTGTTTGCCGGATCAAGAGCTACCAACTCTTTTTCCGAAGGTAACTGGCTTCA
GCAGAGCGCAGATACCAAATACTGTCCTTCTAGTGTAGCCGTAGTTAGGCCACCACTTCAAGAACTCTGT
AGCACCGCCTACATACCTCGCTCTGCTAATCCTGTTACCAGTGGCTGCTGCCAGTGGCGATAAGTCGTGT
CTTACCGGGTTGGACTCAAGACGATAGTTACCGGATAAGGCGCAGCGGTCGGGCTGAACGGGGGGTTCGT
GCACACAGCCCAGCTTGGAGCGAACGACCTACACCGAACTGAGATACCTACAGCGTGAGCTATGAGAAAG
CGCCACGCTTCCCGAAGGGAGAAAGGCGGACAGGTATCCGGTAAGCGGCAGGGTCGGAACAGGAGAGCGC
ACGAGGGAGCTTCCAGGGGGAAACGCCTGGTATCTTTATAGTCCTGTCGGGTTTCGCCACCTCTGACTTG
AGCGTCGATTTTTGTGATGCTCGTCAGGGGGGCGGAGCCTATGGAAAAACGCCAGCAACGCGGCCTTTTT
ACGGTTCCTGGCCTTTTGCTGGCCTTTTGCTCACATGTTCTTTCCTGCGTTATCCCCTGATTCTGTGGAT
AACCG
