>Addgene plasmid #21093 | CBP-HAT-GST | addgene partial sequence | sequence record 107833 | pGEX3 5'-CCGGGAGCTGCATGTGTCAGAGG-3'
GCGCGAGGCAGATCGTCAGTCAGTCACGATGCGGCCGCTCAGCGTGTTTCCACATGGTGTTTGCACTCAT
TGCAGGTATAAACAAAGCGGTCCTGGCCCTGTGTGTGCAGCTCCACCAGCATGCACAGAGTGGACCATTT
GGAGCGGCGTAAGGAAGAGAATTCCCAGTGCTTGTCTCTGGCCAGGGTGAGGAAGGCATCTCGCCCATCC
ATGAGGTCACAGCTAAGCAGAGGATCAGGGTCCACGATGGGGGGCTGAGTGCTGATAACAGGCCCAGCAT
GCAGATGAATCACAAAGAATACCTCCTTGTGCTTCTCCATGGTGGCATACAGCTTCTGCGACAGGTCGTT
GGAAACATTGGGCATGCTGGGCTTCTTCTTGTTGGCGCGGCTAATGCTGCTTTTGTTTTTGTTGGTCTTC
TTGTTGTTCTTTTTCTTCGCATTTTTGCTGTCACCCTGACTGCCCTCAGGAGTCTCACTCGCTGCAGTAC
TCTCTTCTTTTTTCCTTTCTTCTTCTTCTTGTTCTAGTTCCTTAATGCTTTCTTCCAACACATTAGGCCA
GAAATCTCCTTCAAAATAGGGCAACTCCTTGGCACTCGTGAGCCTGTCTTCGTTCGCTTGTTTGAAGATG
TCCTTATAGTCGTTAATGATCCTCTCTGCAAACGCCTTGTCCAGCATCTTCTTGTACCACTCCTGTAGTC
GTTTTGGTTTGGGGATTTTCTGGTCAGGGGGGTGGCAATGAAAGATATAGTCATCTCCTTCACTTGGGGG
ACAGGCCCAAATATGTCCTGTCACATACCCCAATTTCTTCACATACTCGAGATATCCGATGAGGATCTCA
TGGTAAACAGCTGTCCGGAGGCAGCGGGGCCGGAAGAAATGAATACTGTCCAGATAAGATATGTATACAC
GCCTTGTATTTGGTGGGGGGCAATCA
