>Addgene plasmid #21093 | CBP-HAT-GST | addgene partial sequence | sequence record 107834 | pGEX-5
CTGGTTCCGCGTGGATCCCTTGGATATTGCTGTGGACGAAAGTATGAGTTCTCCCCACAGACTTTGTGCT
GTTACGGAAAGCAGCTGTGTACAATTCCTCGTGATGCAGCCTACTACAGCTATCAGAATAGGTATCATTT
CTGTGGGAAGTGTTTCACAGAGATCCAGGGCGAGAATGTGACCCTGGGTGACGACCCTTCCCAACCTCAG
ACGACAATTTCCAAGGATCAATTTGAAAAGAAGAAAAATGATACCTTAGATCCTGAACCTTTTGTTGACT
GCAAAGAGTGTGGCCGGAAGATGCATCAGATTTGTGTTCTACACTATGACATCATTTGGCCTTCAGGTTT
TGTGTGTGACAACTGTTTGAAGAAAACTGGCAGACCTCGGAAAGAAAACAAATTCAGTGCTAAGAGGCTG
CAGACCACACGATTGGGAAACCACTTAGAAGACAGAGTGAATAAGTTTTTGCGGCGCCAGAATCACCCTG
AAGCTGGGGAGGTTTTTGTCAGAGTGGTGGCCAGCTCAGACAAGACTGTGGAGGTCAAGCCGGGAATGAA
GTCAAGGTTTGTGGATTCTGGAGAGATGTCGGAATCTTTCCCATATCGTACCAAAGCACTCTTTGCTTTT
GAGGAGATCGATGGAGTCGATGTGTGCTTTTTTGGGATGCATGTGCAAGA
